Addgene plasmid #25582: Pf-FKBP-TPR
Purpose: Bacterial expression for structure determination; may not be full ORF
Depositing lab: Cheryl Arrowsmith. Depositing organization: University of Toronto.
Backbone
  Vector backbone: p15TV-L
  Backbone manufacturer: SGC
  Backbone size w/o insert (bp): 7746
  Vector type: Bacterial Expression
Growth in bacteria
  Bacterial resistance: Ampicillin, 100 μg/mL
  Growth temperature: 37°C
  Growth strain: DH5alpha
  Copy number: Low Copy
Gene/Insert
  Gene/Insert name: Pf-FKBP-TPR (alt names: PDB: 2FBN; FK506-binding protein, TPR (tetratricopeptide repeat) domain; PFL2275c)
  Species: Plasmodium Falciparum
  Insert size (bp): 531
  Mutation: Contains amino acid residues 128-304.
  Entrez Gene: FKBP35
  Tag / fusion protein: His (N terminal on insert)
  Cloning method: Restriction Enzyme
  Sequencing primers: 5′ T7; 3′ T7-term
Terms and licenses: Academic/Nonprofit Terms; Industry Terms: Not Available to Industry
Depositor comments: PDB: 2FBN http://www.thesgc.org/structures/2FBN/
How to cite: Pf-FKBP-TPR was a gift from Cheryl Arrowsmith (Addgene plasmid # 25582 ; http://n2t.net/addgene:25582 ; RRID:Addgene_25582)
