[The description below was written by a language model from this plasmid's Addgene catalogue record.]
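Description:
Pf-FKBP-TPR is a bacterial expression plasmid built on the p15TV-L backbone from a structural genomics consortium, designed to produce a fragment of a Plasmodium falciparum protein in E. coli for structure determination. The backbone is recorded as 7746 bp without insert, is maintained at low copy number, and is selected with ampicillin. The record does not include a feature table, so the origin of replication and the promoter are not explicitly stated. However, the listed sequencing primers (T7 forward and T7 terminator) indicate that the insert sits between T7 promoter and terminator sequences, which suggests T7 RNA polymerase-driven expression in a suitable host strain.

The insert is a 531 bp fragment of the P. falciparum FKBP35 gene (locus PFL2275c), encoding amino acid residues 128-304 of this FK506-binding protein. This region corresponds to the tetratricopeptide repeat (TPR) domain, a helical repeat module that typically mediates protein-protein interactions. It is therefore a domain construct rather than the full open reading frame, and it excludes the N-terminal portion of the protein. An N-terminal His tag is fused to the insert, allowing purification of the recombinant protein by immobilised metal affinity chromatography. The fragment was introduced by restriction enzyme cloning.

The construct's purpose is to produce the recombinant protein for structural studies, and the depositor links it to a deposited crystal structure of this TPR domain. It is suited to producing the isolated domain for crystallography, biophysical characterisation or binding studies on this malaria parasite immunophilin.
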