>Addgene plasmid #25582 | Pf-FKBP-TPR | depositor partial sequence | sequence record 11986 | Author sequence
GCTAAAAAAAGTATATATGATTATACAGACGAAGAAAAAGTACAATCAGCTTTTGATATAAAAGAAGAAG
GAAATGAATTTTTTAAAAAAAATGAAATTAATGAAGCCATTGTTAAATATAAAGAAGCTCTTGACTTTTT
TATTCATACTGAAGAATGGGATGATCAAATATTATTAGATAAAAAAAAAAATATTGAAATAAGTTGTAAT
CTTAATCTAGCCACATGTTATAATAAAAATAAAGACTATCCAAAAGCTATTGATCATGCATCCAAAGTCT
TAAAAATTGATAAAAATAATGTAAAAGCTTTATACAAATTAGGTGTTGCTAATATGTACTTTGGATTCCT
TGAAGAAGCAAAAGAAAATCTTTACAAAGCTGCATCATTAAATCCAAATAATTTAGATATAAGAAATAGT
TATGAATTATGTGTTAACAAATTAAAAGAAGCTAGAAAAAAAGATAAACTAACTTTTGGAGGCATGTTCG
ATAAAGGACCTTTATATGAAGAAAAAAAAAATAGTGCAAAT
