>Addgene plasmid #25582 | Pf-FKBP-TPR | addgene partial sequence | sequence record 31567 | 25582 with pBRrevBam
ATGCCGGCCACGATGCGTCCGGCGTAGAGGATCGAGATCTCGATCCCGCGAAATTAATACGACTCACTAT
AGGGGAATTGTGAGCGGATAACAATTCCCCTCTAGAAATAATTTTGTTTAACTTTAAGAAGGAGATATAC
CATGGGCAGCAGCCATCATCATCATCATCACAGCAGCGGCAGAGAAAACTTGTATTTCCAGGGCGCTAAA
AAAAGTATATATGATTATACAGACGAAGAAAAAGTACAATCAGCTTTTGATATAAAAGAAGAAGGAAATG
AATTTTTTAAAAAAAATGAAATTAATGAAGCCATTGTTAAATATAAAGAAGCTCTTGACTTTTTTATTCA
TACTGAAGAATGGGATGATCAAATATTATTAGATAAAAAAAAAAATATTGAAATAAGTTGTAATCTTAAT
CTAGCCACATGTTATAATAAAAATAAAGACTATCCAAAAGCTATTGATCATGCATCCAAAGTCTTAAAAA
TTGATAAAAATAATGTAAAAGCTTTATACAAATTAGGTGTTGCTAATATGTACTTTGGATTCCTTGAAGA
AGCAAAAGAAAATCTTTACAAAGCTGCATCATTAAATCCAAATAATTTAGATATAAGAAATAGTTATGAA
TTATGTGTTAACAAATTAAAAGAAGCTAGAAAAAAAGATAAACTAACTTTTGGAGGCATGTTCGATAAAG
GACCTTTATATGAAGAAAAAAAAAATAGTGCAAATTGATGACGAAGCTTGCGGCCGCACTCGAGGATCCG
GCTGCTAACAAAGCCCGAAAGGAAGCTGAGTTGGCTGCTGCCACCGCTGAGCAATAACTAGCATAACCCC
TTGGGGCCTCTAAACGGGTCTTGGAGGGGTTT
